>Addgene plasmid #228395 | pENTR4 HopU1 | addgene full sequence | sequence record 462965 | Addgene NGS Result
TGCACAAGATAAAAATATATCATCATGAACAATAAAACTGTCTGCTTACATAAACAGTAATACAAGGGGT
GTTATGAGCCATATTCAACGGGAAACGTCGAGGCCGCGATTAAATTCCAACATGGATGCTGATTTATATG
GGTATAAATGGGCTCGCGATAATGTCGGGCAATCAGGTGCGACAATCTATCGCTTGTATGGGAAGCCCGA
TGCGCCAGAGTTGTTTCTGAAACATGGCAAAGGTAGCGTTGCCAATGATGTTACAGATGAGATGGTCAGA
CTAAACTGGCTGACGGAATTTATGCCTCTTCCGACCATCAAGCATTTTATCCGTACTCCTGGTGATGCAT
GGTTACTCACCACTGCGATCCCCGGAAAAACAGCATTCCAGGTATTAGAAGAATATCCTGATTCAGGTGA
AAATATTGTTGATGCGCTGGCAGTGTTCCTGCGCCGGTTGCATTCGATTCCTGTTTGTAATTGTCCTTTT
AACAGCGATCGCGTATTTCGTCTCGCTCAGGCGCAATCACGAATGAATAACGGTTTGGTTGATGCGAGTG
ATTTTGATGACGAGCGTAATGGCTGGCCTGTTGAACAAGTCTGGAAAGAAATGCATAAACTTTTGCCATT
CTCACCGGATTCAGTCGTCACTCATGGTGATTTCTCACTTGATAACCTTATTTTTGACGAGGGGAAATTA
ATAGGTTGTATTGATGTTGGACGAGTCGGAATCGCAGACCGATACCAGGATCTTGCCATCCTATGGAACT
GCCTCGGTGAGTTTTCTCCTTCATTACAGAAACGGCTTTTTCAAAAATATGGTATTGATAATCCTGATAT
GAATAAATTGCAGTTTCATTTGATGCTCGATGAGTTTTTCTAATCAGAATTGGTTAATTGGTTGTAACAT
TATTCAGATTGGGCCCCGTTCCACTGAGCGTCAGACCCCGTAGAAAAGATCAAAGGATCTTCTTGAGATC
CTTTTTTTCTGCGCGTAATCTGCTGCTTGCAAACAAAAAAACCACCGCTACCAGCGGTGGTTTGTTTGCC
GGATCAAGAGCTACCAACTCTTTTTCCGAAGGTAACTGGCTTCAGCAGAGCGCAGATACCAAATACTGTT
CTTCTAGTGTAGCCGTAGTTAGGCCACCACTTCAAGAACTCTGTAGCACCGCCTACATACCTCGCTCTGC
TAATCCTGTTACCAGTGGCTGCTGCCAGTGGCGATAAGTCGTGTCTTACCGGGTTGGACTCAAGACGATA
GTTACCGGATAAGGCGCAGCGGTCGGGCTGAACGGGGGGTTCGTGCACACAGCCCAGCTTGGAGCGAACG
ACCTACACCGAACTGAGATACCTACAGCGTGAGCTATGAGAAAGCGCCACGCTTCCCGAAGGGAGAAAGG
CGGACAGGTATCCGGTAAGCGGCAGGGTCGGAACAGGAGAGCGCACGAGGGAGCTTCCAGGGGGAAACGC
CTGGTATCTTTATAGTCCTGTCGGGTTTCGCCACCTCTGACTTGAGCGTCGATTTTTGTGATGCTCGTCA
GGGGGGCGGAGCCTATGGAAAAACGCCAGCAACGCGGCCTTTTTACGGTTCCTGGCCTTTTGCTGGCCTT
TTGCTCACATGTTCTTTCCTGCGTTATCCCCTGATTCTGTGGATAACCGTATTACCGCTAGCATGGATCT
CGGGGACGTCTAACTACTAAGCGAGAGTAGGGAACTGCCAGGCATCAAATAAAACGAAAGGCTCAGTCGG
AAGACTGGGCCTTTCGTTTTATCTGTTGTTTGTCGGTGAACGCTCTCCTGAGTAGGACAAATCCGCCGGG
AGCGGATTTGAACGTTGTGAAGCAACGGCCCGGAGGGTGGCGGGCAGGACGCCCGCCATAAACTGCCAGG
CATCAAACTAAGCAGAAGGCCATCCTGACGGATGGCCTTTTTGCGTTTCTACAAACTCTTCCTGTTAGTT
AGTTACTTAAGCTCGGGCCCCAAATAATGATTTTATTTTGACTGATAGTGACCTGTTCGTTGCAACAAAT
TGATAAGCAATGCTTTTTTATAATGCCAACTTTGTACAAAAAAGCAGGCTCCACCATGGCAAATATAAAT
CGACAACTGCCTGTATCAGGCTCGGAGCGATTGTTGACTCCCGACGTGGGCGTATCTCGCCAGGCTTGTT
CCGAAAGGCATTATTCTACTGGACAGGATCGGCATGATTTTTACCGTTTTGCTGCCAGGCTACATGTGGA
TGCGCAGTGTTTTGGTCTGTCAATAGACGATTTGATGGATAAGTTTTCTGACAAGCACTTCAGGGCTGAG
CATCCTGAATACAGGGATGTCTATCCGGAGGAATGTTCTGCCATTTATATGCATACCGCTCAAGACTATT
CTAGTCACCTCGTAAGGGGGGAAATAGGAACGCCGCTGTACCGAGAGGTCAATAATTATCTTCGACTTCA
ACATGAGAATTCTGGGCGAGAAGCTGAAATTGATAATCACGACGAAAAGCTATCGCCTCACATAAAAATG
CTTTCATCTGCGCTTAATCGTTTAATGGATGTCGCCGCTTTTAGAGGAACGGTTTATAGAGGCATTCGCG
GTGATTTAGATACCATTGCTCGGCTCTACCATCTATTCGATACGGGCGGCCGGTACGTAGAGCCCGCTTT
CATGAGTACAACTCGAATAAAGGACAGTGCCCAGGTGTTTGAGCCAGGCACGCCAAACAACATAGCTTTC
CAGATAAGCCTAAAAAGAGGCGCCGACATTTCGGGATCTTCCCAAGCGCCCTCAGAGGAAGAAATCATGC
TACCCATGATGAGTGAGTTCGTCATTGAACATGCATCCGCTCTTTCCGAAGGAAAGCATTTATTTGTATT
AAGTCAGATTAACTCGAGATATCTAGACCCAGCTTTCTTGTACAAAGTTGGCATTATAAGAAAGCATTGC
TTATCAATTTGTTGCAACGAACAGGTCACTATCAGTCAAAATAAAATCATTATTTGCCATCCAGCTGCAG
CTCTGGCCCGTGTCTCAAAATCTCTGATGTTACAT
Features (pLannotate 1.2.2; 6 found; start..end, strand, type, name):
     74..883     +  CDS            KanR: aminoglycoside phosphotransferase; aph(3')-Ia; confers resistance to kanamycin in bacteria or G418 (Geneticin®) in eukaryotes
    973..1561    +  rep_origin     ori: high-copy-number ColE1/pMB1/pBR322/pUC origin of replication
   1729..1772    -  terminator     rrnB T1 terminator: Escherichia coli rrnB; transcription terminator T1 from the E. coli rrnB gene
   1904..1931    +  terminator     rrnB T2 terminator: transcription terminator T2 from the E. coli rrnB gene
   1981..2080    +  protein_bind   attL1: mutant version of attL; recombination site for the Gateway® LR reaction LR Clonase™
   2897..2996    -  protein_bind   attL2: mutant version of attL; recombination site for the Gateway® LR reaction LR Clonase™
