[The description below was written by a language model from this plasmid's Addgene catalogue record and pLannotate feature annotations shown in this document.]
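Description:
pENTR4 HopU1 is a Gateway-compatible entry clone of about 3.0 kb built on the commercial pENTR4 backbone and propagated in E. coli. It carries a kanamycin resistance gene (an aph(3')-Ia aminoglycoside phosphotransferase) for selection. Replication relies on a ColE1/pUC-type origin, which the feature annotation describes as high copy, although the catalogue lists copy number as unknown. The rrnB T1 and T2 transcription terminators sit upstream of the cloning region, where they insulate the insert from read-through transcription originating in the backbone. This matters because an entry vector has no promoter of its own to drive the insert, and none is annotated here.

The payload is the 795 bp coding sequence of HopU1, a type III secreted effector from Pseudomonas syringae pv. tomato DC3000. It was inserted by restriction cloning between NcoI and XhoI sites, both of which remain intact. The feature table does not annotate the insert itself, but it lies in the interval between the attL1 and attL2 sites. Use of the NcoI site at the start codon introduced an extra alanine immediately after the initiating methionine. The stop codon was deliberately omitted so that the open reading frame can read through into a downstream tag.

The flanking attL sites allow an LR Clonase reaction to transfer the HopU1 sequence directionally into any attR-containing destination vector, which then supplies the promoter and a C-terminal epitope tag or other fusion partner. The construct therefore serves as a shuttle intermediate for generating tagged HopU1 expression plasmids. It was deposited in connection with a proteomics study of plant substrates of bacterial ADP-ribosyltransferase effectors.
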