Addgene plasmid #228395: pENTR4 HopU1
Purpose: pENTR4 plasmid with CDS of Pseudomonas syringae pv tomato type III effector HopU1 without stop codon for C-terminal epitope tags
Depositing lab: Lennart Wirthmueller. Depositing organization: Leibniz Institute of Plant Biochemistry (IPB). Publication: Untargeted proteomics identifies plant substrates of the bacterial-derived ADP-ribosyltransferase AvrRpm1. Simranjit Kaur, Thomas Colby, Domenika Thieme, Carsten Proksch, Susanne Matschi, eIvan Matić, and Lennart Wirthmueller. bioRxiv 2023.09.25.558804 10.1101/2023.09.25.558804.
Backbone
  Vector backbone: pENTR4
  Backbone manufacturer: Thermo Scientific
  Backbone size w/o insert (bp): 2250
  Total vector size (bp): 3045
  Vector type: Gateway-compatible entry vector
Growth in bacteria
  Bacterial resistance: Kanamycin, 50 μg/mL
  Growth temperature: 37°C
  Growth strain: DH5alpha
  Copy number: Unknown
Gene/Insert
  Gene/Insert name: HopU1
  Species: Pseudomonas syringae pv. tomato DC3000
  Insert size (bp): 795
  Mutation: Alanine inserted after start Methionine due to NcoI restriction site
  GenBank ID: Uniprot Q88A91
  Cloning method: Restriction Enzyme; 5′ cloning site NcoI (not destroyed); 3′ cloning site XhoI (not destroyed)
  Sequencing primers: 5′ CCCGCCATAAACTGCCAGG
Terms and licenses: Academic/Nonprofit Terms; Industry Terms: Not Available to Industry
Depositor comments: Please visit https://doi.org/10.1101/2023.09.25.558804 for bioRxiv preprint.
How to cite: pENTR4 HopU1 was a gift from Lennart Wirthmueller (Addgene plasmid # 228395 ; http://n2t.net/addgene:228395 ; RRID:Addgene_228395)
